>Addgene plasmid #189644 | AatII-pRPS5A-PTP-3Xflag-16S rRNA Right_G1397N | addgene full sequence | sequence record 370913 | Addgene NGS Result
CGTTCAACTTTTCTATACAAAGTTGAGACGTCGACTCAACTTTTGATTCGCTATTTGCAGTGCACCTGTG
GCGTTCATCACATCTTTTGTGACACTGTTTGCACTGGTCATTGCTATTACAAAGGACCTTCCTGATGTTG
AAGGAGATCGAAAGTAAGTAACTGCACGCATAACCATTTTCTTTCCGCTCTTTGGCTCAATCCATTTGAC
AGTCAAAGACAATGTTTAACCAGCTCCGTTTGATATATTGTCTTTATGTGTTTGTTCAAGCATGTTTAGT
TAATCATGCCTTTGATTGATCTTGAATAGGTTCCAAATATCAACCCTGGCAACAAAACTTGGAGTGAGAA
ACATTGCATTCCTCGGTTCTGGACTTCTGCTAGTAAATTATGTTTCAGCCATATCACTAGCTTTCTACAT
GCCTCAGGTGAATTCATCTATTTCCGTCTTAACTATTTCGGTTAATTAAAGCACGAACACCATTACTGCA
TGTAGAAGCTTGATAAACTATCGCCACCAATTTATTTTTGTTGCGATATTGTTACTTTCCTCAGTATGCA
GCTTTGAAAAGACCAACCCTCTTATCCTTTAACAATGAACAGGTTTTTAGAGGTAGCTTGATGATTCCTG
CACATGTGATCTTGGCTTCAGGCTTAATTTTCCAGGTAAAGCATTATGAGATACTCTTATATCTCTTACA
TACTTTTGAGATAATGCACAAGAACTTCATAACTATATGCTTTAGTTTCTGCATTTGACACTGCCAAATT
CATTAATCTCTAATATCTTTGTTGTTGATCTTTGGTAGACATGGGTACTAGAAAAAGCAAACTACACCAA
GGTAAAATACTTTTGTACAAACATAAACTCGTTATCACGGAACATCAATGGAGTGTATATCTAACGGAGT
GTAGAAACATTTGATTATTGCAGGAAGCTATCTCAGGATATTATCGGTTTATATGGAATCTCTTCTACGC
AGAGTATCTGTTATTCCCCTTCCTCTAGCTTTCAATTTCATGGTGAGGATATGCAGTTTTCTTTGTATAT
CATTCTTCTTCTTCTTTGTAGCTTGGAGTCAAAATCGGTTCCTTCATGTACATACATCAAGGATATGTCC
TTCTGAATTTTTATATCTTGCAATAAAAATGCTTGTACCAATTGAAACACCAGCTTTTTGAGTTCTATGA
TCACTGACTTGGTTCTAACCAAAAAAAAAAAAATGTTTAATTTACATATCTAAAAGTAGGTTTAGGGAAA
CCTAAACAGTAAAATATTTGTATATTATTCGAATTTCACTCATCATAAAAACTTAAATTGCACCATAAAA
TTTTGTTTTACTATTAATGATGTAATTTGTGTAACTTAAGATAAAAATAATATTCCGTAAGTTAACCGGC
TAAAACCACGTATAAACCAGGGAACCTGTTAAACCGGTTCTTTACTGGATAAAGAAATGAAAGCCCATGT
AGACAGCTCCATTAGAGCCCAAACCCTAAATTTCTCATCTATATAAAAGGAGTGACATTAGGGTTTTTGT
TCGTCCTCTTAAAGCTTCTCGTTTTCTCTGCCGTCTCTCTCATTCGCGCGACGCAAACGATCTTCAGGTG
ATCTTCTTTCTCCAAATCCTCTCTCATAACTCTGATTTCGTACTTGTGTATTTGAGCTCACGCTCTGTTT
CTCTCACCACAGCCATGGATTCACAGCTAGTCTTGTCTCTGAAGCTGAATCCAAGCTTCACTCCTCTTTC
TCCTCTCTTCCCTTTCACTCCATGTTCTTCTTTTTCGCCGTCGCTCCGGTTTTCTTCTTGCTACTCCCGC
CGCCTCTATTCTCCGGTTACCGTCTACGCCGCGAAGGACTACAAAGACCATGACGGTGATTATAAAGATC
ATGACATCGATTACAAGGATGACGATGACAAGCCCGGGGATCTACGCACGCTCGGCTACAGCCAGCAGCA
ACAGGAGAAGATCAAACCGAAGGTTCGTTCGACAGTGGCGCAGCACCACGAGGCACTGGTCGGCCATGGG
TTTACACACGCGCACATCGTTGCGCTCAGCCAACACCCGGCAGCGTTAGGGACCGTCGCTGTCAAGTATC
AGGACATGATCGCAGCGTTGCCAGAGGCGACACACGAAGCGATCGTTGGCGTCGGCAAACAGTGGTCCGG
CGCACGCGCTCTGGAGGCCTTGCTCACGGTGGCGGGAGAGTTGAGAGGTCCACCGTTACAGTTGGACACA
GGCCAACTTCTCAAGATTGCAAAACGTGGCGGCGTGACCGCAGTGGAGGCAGTGCATGCATGGCGCAATG
CACTGACGGGTGCCCCCCTGAACCTCACACCAGATCAGGTGGTGGCCATTGCAAGCAATAATGGTGGCAA
GCAAGCCCTCGAAACCGTCCAAAGGCTCCTTCCTGTCTTGTGTCAGGCACATGGCCTCACTCCAGACCAG
GTGGTGGCAATCGCTTCTCATGATGGAGGAAAACAAGCACTTGAGACTGTTCAGCGGCTTTTGCCTGTTC
TTTGCCAAGACCATGGACTTACCCCAGACCAGGTCGTTGCCATCGCCTCACATGACGGTGGAAAGCAGGC
CTTGGAAACAGTGCAACGCTTGCTCCCCGTTCTGTGCCAAGCTCATGGGTTGACCCCCGCCCAAGTGGTC
GCCATCGCTTCTAATAACGGTGGCAAGCAAGCTTTGGAGACTGTCCAGAGGCTCCTGCCCGTCCTCTGTC
AGGACCACGGTTTGACACCTGCTCAGGTGGTTGCCATCGCAAGCAATAATGGCGGAAAACAGGCCCTGGA
AACCGTCCAGCGCCTGTTGCCTGTCCTCTGCCAAGATCATGGATTGACTCCAGACCAAGTTGTGGCAATT
GCATCTAACGGGGGTGGCAAACAAGCCCTTGAGACTGTTCAGCGCCTGTTGCCCGTTTTGTGCCAAGCAC
ACGGGCTCACACCAGCACAGGTTGTCGCAATTGCCTCCAATAACGGTGGTAAACAGGCTCTGGAAACAGT
CCAGAGACTCCTCCCCGTTTTGTGTCAAGACCACGGTCTGACCCCCGCCCAAGTGGTTGCTATTGCCAGT
AACATTGGTGGAAAACAAGCCCTCGAAACTGTTCAGAGGCTTTTGCCAGTCCTGTGCCAGGCCCATGGGC
TTACACCTGAGCAAGTGGTTGCAATCGCTTCTAACGGAGGGGGCAAGCAGGCTCTTGAGACAGTTCAACG
CCTGTTGCCAGTTTTGTGCCAAGCACACGGGTTGACCCCTGCACAAGTGGTGGCTATCGCCAGCAACATC
GGTGGTAAGCAAGCATTGGAAACTGTGCAACGCCTTTTGCCAGTCCTTTGTCAGGATCATGGTCTTACAC
CCGACCAGGTGGTCGCAATCGCCTCTAATATTGGGGGGAAGCAGGCCTTGGAAACTGTTCAAAGATTGCT
CCCAGTCCTCTGCCAGGATCACGGCCTGACCCCCGATCAAGTCGTTGCCATTGCTAGTAACAATGGCGGA
AAACAAGCTCTCGAGACAGTGCAGCGGCTCCTCCCTGTGCTCTGCCAAGCACACGGGTTGACTCCAGCTC
AGGTTGTTGCTATTGCATCTCACGACGGCGGAAAGCAAGCTCTCGAGACAGTCCAGAGGTTGCTTCCTGT
CCTTTGCCAGGACCACGGTCTTACACCTGACCAAGTTGTCGCCATCGCCTCCCATGATGGTGGGAAACAG
GCCCTGGAAACTGTGCAGCGCCTTCTGCCTGTCCTCTGTCAGGCCCACGGATTGACACCCGAGCAGGTGG
TCGCCATTGCTTCTAACAACGGGGGCAAGCAGGCACTTGAGACTGTCCAGAGGCTCCTCCCCGTTCTTTG
TCAAGCTCATGGCCTCACTCCTGATCAAGTGGTTGCCATTGCCTCTAACAACGGCGGAAAACAGGCTCTT
GAGACTGTCCAGAGGCTGCTGCCCGTGCTCTGTCAGGATCATGGACTCACACCTGCTCAAGTGGTTGCAA
TCGCCAGCAATATTGGCGGTAAACAGGCCTTGGAAACAGTTCAACGCTTGCTTCCAGTCTTGTGCCAAGC
TCACGGGCTGACCCCAGAGCAGGTCGTGGCTATCGCATCTAACAATGGTGGTAAGCAAGCTCTGGAGACA
GTGCAGAGACTTCTCCCAGTTCTGTGCCAGGCCCACGGTCTGACTCCGGAACAGGTGGTGGCGATTGCAA
GCAACGGCGGCGGCAAACAGGCTCTAGAGAGCATTGTTGCCCAGCTCTCCAGACCTGATCCGGCGCTAGC
CGCGTTGACAAATGATCATCTTGTTGCTCTTGCTTGTCTTGGCGGACGACCTGCCCTGGATGCTGTGAAA
AAGGGGTTGGGGGGATCCGGATCAGGTAGCTACGCACTTGGTCCTTACCAGATTAGCGCACCCCAACTCC
CCGCCTATAATGGTCAAACCGTCGGGACCTTTTACTACGTAAACGATGCTGGTGGGCTGGAATCCAAAGT
ATTCTCCTCAGGGGGCCCTACACCCTACCCCAACTACGCCAATGCTGGTCATGTAGAAGGGCAGTCAGCA
CTGTTTATGCGCGATAATGGTATAAGCGAGGGGTTGGTCTTCCATAACAACCCAGAGGGTACTTGTGGCT
TCTGTGTGAATATGACTGAAACCCTTCTGCCCGAAAATGCCAAGATGACTGTCGTCCCACCTGAAGGCTA
GGGTACCTGATAATCGATATCCCGCGGCCATGCTAGAGTCCGCAAAAATCACCAGTCTCTCTCTACAAAT
CTATCTCTCTCTATTTTTCTCCAGAATAATGTGTGAGTAGTTCCCAGATAAGGGAATTAGGGTTCTTATA
GGGTTTCGCTCATGTGTTGAGCATATAAGAAACCCTTAGTATGTATTTGTATTTGTAAAATACTTCTATC
AATAAAATTTCTAATTCCTAAAACCAAAATCCAGTGACCTGCAGGCATGCCGTCGGGCCCAAGCTTAGCT
TGAGCTTGGATCAGATTGTCGTTTCCCGCCTTCAGTTTAAACTATCAGTGTTTGACAGGATATATTGGCG
GGTAAACCTAAGAGAAAAGAGCGTTTATTAGAATAATCGGATATTTAAAAGGGCGTGAAAAGGTTTATCC
GTTCGTCCATTTGTATGTGCATGCCAACCACAGGGTTCCCCTCGGGATCAAAGTACTTTAAAGTACTTTA
AAGTACTTTAAAGTACTTTGATCCAACCCCTCCGCTGCTATAGTGCAGTCGGCTTCTGACGTTCAGTGCA
GCCGTCTTCTGAAAACGACATGTCGCACAAGTCCTAAGTTACGCGACAGGCTGCCGCCCTGCCCTTTTCC
TGGCGTTTTCTTGTCGCGTGTTTTAGTCGCATAAAGTAGAATACTTGCGACTAGAACCGGAGACATTACG
CCATGAACAAGAGCGCCGCCGCTGGCCTGCTGGGCTATGCCCGCGTCAGCACCGACGACCAGGACTTGAC
CAACCAACGGGCCGAACTGCACGCGGCCGGCTGCACCAAGCTGTTTTCCGAGAAGATCACCGGCACCAGG
CGCGACCGCCCGGAGCTGGCCAGGATGCTTGACCACCTACGCCCTGGCGACGTTGTGACAGTGACCAGGC
TAGACCGCCTGGCCCGCAGCACCCGCGACCTACTGGACATTGCCGAGCGCATCCAGGAGGCCGGCGCGGG
CCTGCGTAGCCTGGCAGAGCCGTGGGCCGACACCACCACGCCGGCCGGCCGCATGGTGTTGACCGTGTTC
GCCGGCATTGCCGAGTTCGAGCGTTCCCTAATCATCGACCGCACCCGGAGCGGGCGCGAGGCCGCCAAGG
CCCGAGGCGTGAAGTTTGGCCCCCGCCCTACCCTCACCCCGGCACAGATCGCGCACGCCCGCGAGCTGAT
CGACCAGGAAGGCCGCACCGTGAAAGAGGCGGCTGCACTGCTTGGCGTGCATCGCTCGACCCTGTACCGC
GCACTTGAGCGCAGCGAGGAAGTGACGCCCACCGAGGCCAGGCGGCGCGGTGCCTTCCGTGAGGACGCAT
TGACCGAGGCCGACGCCCTGGCGGCCGCCGAGAATGAACGCCAAGAGGAACAAGCATGAAACCGCACCAG
GACGGCCAGGACGAACCGTTTTTCATTACCGAAGAGATCGAGGCGGAGATGATCGCGGCCGGGTACGTGT
TCGAGCCGCCCGCGCACGTCTCAACCGTGCGGCTGCATGAAATCCTGGCCGGTTTGTCTGATGCCAAGCT
GGCGGCCTGGCCGGCCAGCTTGGCCGCTGAAGAAACCGAGCGCCGCCGTCTAAAAAGGTGATGTGTATTT
GAGTAAAACAGCTTGCGTCATGCGGTCGCTGCGTATATGATGCGATGAGTAAATAAACAAATACGCAAGG
GGAACGCATGAAGGTTATCGCTGTACTTAACCAGAAAGGCGGGTCAGGCAAGACGACCATCGCAACCCAT
CTAGCCCGCGCCCTGCAACTCGCCGGGGCCGATGTTCTGTTAGTCGATTCCGATCCCCAGGGCAGTGCCC
GCGATTGGGCGGCCGTGCGGGAAGATCAACCGCTAACCGTTGTCGGCATCGACCGCCCGACGATTGACCG
CGACGTGAAGGCCATCGGCCGGCGCGACTTCGTAGTGATCGACGGAGCGCCCCAGGCGGCGGACTTGGCT
GTGTCCGCGATCAAGGCAGCCGACTTCGTGCTGATTCCGGTGCAGCCAAGCCCTTACGACATATGGGCCA
CCGCCGACCTGGTGGAGCTGGTTAAGCAGCGCATTGAGGTCACGGATGGAAGGCTACAAGCGGCCTTTGT
CGTGTCGCGGGCGATCAAAGGCACGCGCATCGGCGGTGAGGTTGCCGAGGCGCTGGCCGGGTACGAGCTG
CCCATTCTTGAGTCCCGTATCACGCAGCGCGTGAGCTACCCAGGCACTGCCGCCGCCGGCACAACCGTTC
TTGAATCAGAACCCGAGGGCGACGCTGCCCGCGAGGTCCAGGCGCTGGCCGCTGAAATTAAATCAAAACT
CATTTGAGTTAATGAGGTAAAGAGAAAATGAGCAAAAGCACAAACACGCTAAGTGCCGGCCGTCCGAGCG
CACGCAGCAGCAAGGCTGCAACGTTGGCCAGCCTGGCAGACACGCCAGCCATGAAGCGGGTCAACTTTCA
GTTGCCGGCGGAGGATCACACCAAGCTGAAGATGTACGCGGTACGCCAAGGCAAGACCATTACCGAGCTG
CTATCTGAATACATCGCGCAGCTACCAGAGTAAATGAGCAAATGAATAAATGAGTAGATGAATTTTAGCG
GCTAAAGGAGGCGGCATGGAAAATCAAGAACAACCAGGCACCGACGCCGTGGAATGCCCCATGTGTGGAG
GAACGGGCGGTTGGCCAGGCGTAAGCGGCTGGGTTGTCTGCCGGCCCTGCAATGGCACTGGAACCCCCAA
GCCCGAGGAATCGGCGTGAGCGGTCGCAAACCATCCGGCCCGGTACAAATCGGCGCGGCGCTGGGTGATG
ACCTGGTGGAGAAGTTGAAGGCCGCGCAGGCCGCCCAGCGGCAACGCATCGAGGCAGAAGCACGCCCCGG
TGAATCGTGGCAAGCGGCCGCTGATCGAATCCGCAAAGAATCCCGGCAACCGCCGGCAGCCGGTGCGCCG
TCGATTAGGAAGCCGCCCAAGGGCGACGAGCAACCAGATTTTTTCGTTCCGATGCTCTATGACGTGGGCA
CCCGCGATAGTCGCAGCATCATGGACGTGGCCGTTTTCCGTCTGTCGAAGCGTGACCGACGAGCTGGCGA
GGTGATCCGCTACGAGCTTCCAGACGGGCACGTAGAGGTTTCCGCAGGGCCGGCCGGCATGGCCAGTGTG
TGGGATTACGACCTGGTACTGATGGCGGTTTCCCATCTAACCGAATCCATGAACCGATACCGGGAAGGGA
AGGGAGACAAGCCCGGCCGCGTGTTCCGTCCACACGTTGCGGACGTACTCAAGTTCTGCCGGCGAGCCGA
TGGCGGAAAGCAGAAAGACGACCTGGTAGAAACCTGCATTCGGTTAAACACCACGCACGTTGCCATGCAG
CGTACGAAGAAGGCCAAGAACGGCCGCCTGGTGACGGTATCCGAGGGTGAAGCCTTGATTAGCCGCTACA
AGATCGTAAAGAGCGAAACCGGGCGGCCGGAGTACATCGAGATCGAGCTAGCTGATTGGATGTACCGCGA
GATCACAGAAGGCAAGAACCCGGACGTGCTGACGGTTCACCCCGATTACTTTTTGATCGATCCCGGCATC
GGCCGTTTTCTCTACCGCCTGGCACGCCGCGCCGCAGGCAAGGCAGAAGCCAGATGGTTGTTCAAGACGA
TCTACGAACGCAGTGGCAGCGCCGGAGAGTTCAAGAAGTTCTGTTTCACCGTGCGCAAGCTGATCGGGTC
AAATGACCTGCCGGAGTACGATTTGAAGGAGGAGGCGGGGCAGGCTGGCCCGATCCTAGTCATGCGCTAC
CGCAACCTGATCGAGGGCGAAGCATCCGCCGGTTCCTAATGTACGGAGCAGATGCTAGGGCAAATTGCCC
TAGCAGGGGAAAAAGGTCGAAAAGGTCTCTTTCCTGTGGATAGCACGTACATTGGGAACCCAAAGCCGTA
CATTGGGAACCGGAACCCGTACATTGGGAACCCAAAGCCGTACATTGGGAACCGGTCACACATGTAAGTG
ACTGATATAAAAGAGAAAAAAGGCGATTTTTCCGCCTAAAACTCTTTAAAACTTATTAAAACTCTTAAAA
CCCGCCTGGCCTGTGCATAACTGTCTGGCCAGCGCACAGCCGAAGAGCTGCAAAAAGCGCCTACCCTTCG
GTCGCTGCGCTCCCTACGCCCCGCCGCTTCGCGTCGGCCTATCGCGGCCGCTGGCCGCTCAAAAATGGCT
GGCCTACGGCCAGGCAATCTACCAGGGCGCGGACAAGCCGCGCCGTCGCCACTCGACCGCCGGCGCCCAC
ATCAAGGCACCCTGCCTCGCGCGTTTCGGTGATGACGGTGAAAACCTCTGACACATGCAGCTCCCGGAGA
CGGTCACAGCTTGTCTGTAAGCGGATGCCGGGAGCAGACAAGCCCGTCAGGGCGCGTCAGCGGGTGTTGG
CGGGTGTCGGGGCGCAGCCATGACCCAGTCACGTAGCGATAGCGGAGTGTATACTGGCTTAACTATGCGG
CATCAGAGCAGATTGTACTGAGAGTGCACCATATGCGGTGTGAAATACCGCACAGATGCGTAAGGAGAAA
ATACCGCATCAGGCGCTCTTCCGCTTCCTCGCTCACTGACTCGCTGCGCTCGGTCGTTCGGCTGCGGCGA
GCGGTATCAGCTCACTCAAAGGCGGTAATACGGTTATCCACAGAATCAGGGGATAACGCAGGAAAGAACA
TGTGAGCAAAAGGCCAGCAAAAGGCCAGGAACCGTAAAAAGGCCGCGTTGCTGGCGTTTTTCCATAGGCT
CCGCCCCCCTGACGAGCATCACAAAAATCGACGCTCAAGTCAGAGGTGGCGAAACCCGACAGGACTATAA
AGATACCAGGCGTTTCCCCCTGGAAGCTCCCTCGTGCGCTCTCCTGTTCCGACCCTGCCGCTTACCGGAT
ACCTGTCCGCCTTTCTCCCTTCGGGAAGCGTGGCGCTTTCTCATAGCTCACGCTGTAGGTATCTCAGTTC
GGTGTAGGTCGTTCGCTCCAAGCTGGGCTGTGTGCACGAACCCCCCGTTCAGCCCGACCGCTGCGCCTTA
TCCGGTAACTATCGTCTTGAGTCCAACCCGGTAAGACACGACTTATCGCCACTGGCAGCAGCCACTGGTA
ACAGGATTAGCAGAGCGAGGTATGTAGGCGGTGCTACAGAGTTCTTGAAGTGGTGGCCTAACTACGGCTA
CACTAGAAGGACAGTATTTGGTATCTGCGCTCTGCTGAAGCCAGTTACCTTCGGAAAAAGAGTTGGTAGC
TCTTGATCCGGCAAACAAACCACCGCTGGTAGCGGTGGTTTTTTTGTTTGCAAGCAGCAGATTACGCGCA
GAAAAAAAGGATCTCAAGAAGATCCTTTGATCTTTTCTACGGGGTCTGACGCTCAGTGGAACGAAAACTC
ACGTTAAGGGATTTTGGTCATGCATGATATATCTCCCAATTTGTGTAGGGCTTATTATGCACGCTTAAAA
ATAATAAAAGCAGACTTGACCTGATAGTTTGGCTGTGAGCAATTATGTGCTTAGTGCATCTAACGCTTGA
GTTAAGCCGCGCCGCGAAGCGGCGTCGGCTTGAACGAATTTCTAGCTAGACATTATTTGCCGACTACCTT
GGTGATCTCGCCTTTCACGTAGTGGACAAATTCTTCCAACTGATCTGCGCGCGAGGCCAAGCGATCTTCT
TCTTGTCCAAGATAAGCCTGTCTAGCTTCAAGTATGACGGGCTGATACTGGGCCGGCAGGCGCTCCATTG
CCCAGTCGGCAGCGACATCCTTCGGCGCGATTTTGCCGGTTACTGCGCTGTACCAAATGCGGGACAACGT
AAGCACTACATTTCGCTCATCGCCAGCCCAGTCGGGCGGCGAGTTCCATAGCGTTAAGGTTTCATTTAGC
GCCTCAAATAGATCCTGTTCAGGAACCGGATCAAAGAGTTCCTCCGCCGCTGGACCTACCAAGGCAACGC
TATGTTCTCTTGCTTTTGTCAGCAAGATAGCCAGATCAATGTCGATCGTGGCTGGCTCGAAGATACCTGC
AAGAATGTCATTGCGCTGCCATTCTCCAAATTGCAGTTCGCGCTTAGCTGGATAACGCCACGGAATGATG
TCGTCGTGCACAACAATGGTGACTTCTACAGCGCGGAGAATCTCGCTCTCTCCAGGGGAAGCCGAAGTTT
CCAAAAGGTCGTTGATCAAAGCTCGCCGCGTTGTTTCATCAAGCCTTACGGTCACCGTAACCAGCAAATC
AATATCACTGTGTGGCTTCAGGCCGCCATCCACTGCGGAGCCGTACAAATGTACGGCCAGCAACGTCGGT
TCGAGATGGCGCTCGATGACGCCAACTACCTCTGATAGTTGAGTCGATACTTCGGCGATCACCGCTTCCC
CCATGATGTTTAACTTTGTTTTAGGGCGACTGCCCTGCTGCGTAACATCGTTGCTGCTCCATAACATCAA
ACATCGACCCACGGCGTAACGCGCTTGCTGCTTGGATGCCCGAGGCATAGACTGTACCCCAAAAAAACAG
TCATAACAAGCCATGAAAACCGCCACTGCGCCGTTACCACCGCTGCGTTCGGTCAAGGTTCTGGACCAGT
TGCGTGAGCGCATACGCTACTTGCATTACAGCTTACGAACCGAACAGGCTTATGTCCACTGGGTTCGTGC
CCGAATTGATCACAGGCAGCAACGCTCTGTCATCGTTACAATCAACATGCTACCCTCCGCGAGATCATCC
GTGTTTCAAACCCGGCAGCTTAGTTGCCGTTCTTCCGAATAGCATCGGTAACATGAGCAAAGTCTGCCGC
CTTACAACGGCTCTCCCGCTGACGCCGTCCCGGACTGATGGGCTGCCTGTATCGAGTGGTGATTTTGTGC
CGAGCTGCCGGTCGGGGAGCTGTTGGCTGGCTGGTGGCAGGATATATTGTGGTGTAAACAAATTGACGCT
TAGACAACTTAATAACACATTGCGGACGTTTTTAATGTACTGAATTAACGCCGAATTGAATTATCAGCTT
GCATGCCGGTCGATCTAGTAACATAGATGACACCGCGCGCGATAATTTATCCTAGTTTGCGCGCTATATT
TTGTTTTCTATCGCGTATTAAATGTATAATTGCGGGACTCTAATCATAAAAACCCATCTCATAAATAACG
TCATGCATTACATGTTAATTATTACATGCTTAACGTAATTCAACAGAAATTATATGATAATCATCGCAAG
ACCGGCAACAGGATTCAATCTTAAGAAACTTTATTGCCAAATGTTTGAACGATCTGCTTGACTCTAGGGG
TCATCAGATTTCGGTGACGGGCAGGACCGGACGGGGCGGCACCGGCAGGCTGAAGTCCAGCTGCCAGAAA
CCCACGTCATGCCAGTTCCCGTGCTTGAAGCCGGCCGCCCGCAGCATGCCGCGGGGGGCATATCCGAGCG
CCTCGTGCATGCGCACGCTCGGGTCGTTGGGCAGCCCGATGACAGCGACCACGCTCTTGAAGCCCTGTGC
CTCCAGGGACTTCAGAAGGTGGGTGTAGAGCGTGGAGCCCAGTCCCGTCCGCTGGTGGCGGGGGGAGACG
TACACGGTCGACTCGGCCGTCCAGTCGTAGGCGTTGCGTGCCTTCCAGGGACCCGCGTAGGCGATGCCGG
CGACCTCGCCGTCCACCTCGGCGACGAGCCAGGGATAGCGCTCCCGCAGACGGACGAGGTCGTCCGTCCA
CTCCTGCGGTTCCTGCGGCTCGGTACGGAAGTTGACCGTGCTTGTCTCGATGTAGTGGTTGACGATGGTG
CAGACCGCCGGCATGTCCGCCTCGGTGGCACGGCGGATGTCGGCCGGGCGTCGTTCTGGGCTCATGGTAG
ATCCCCTCGATCGAGTTGAGAGTGAATATGAGACTCTAATTGGATACCGAGGGGAATTTATGGAACGTCA
GTGGAGCATTTTTGACAAGAAATATTTGCTAGCTGATAGTGACCTTAGGCGACTTTTGAACGCGCAATAA
TGGTTTCTGACGTATGTGCTTAGCTCATTAAACTCCAGAAACCCGCGGCTCAGTGGCTCCTTCAACGTTG
CGGTTCTGTCAGTTCCAAACGTAAAACGGCTTGTCCCGCGTCATCGGCGGGGGTCATAACGTGACTCCCT
TAATTCTCCGCTCATGATCGATAATT
Features (pLannotate 1.2.2; 25 found; start..end, strand, type, name):
      5..25      -  protein_bind   attB4: mutant version of attB; core recombination site for the Gateway® BP reaction BP Clonase™
     59..430     +  CDS            HST (fragment): HSTC_ARATH - Also known as HPT2, VTE2-2. Experimental evidence at protein level: Swiss-Prot protein existence level 1. Involved in the synthesis of plastoquinone-9. Can use both homogentisic acid and 2,5-dihydroxyphenylacetic acid gamma-lactone as prenyl acceptors, and solanesyl diphosphate > farnesyl diphosphate > geranylgeranyl diphosphate >> phytyl diphosphate as prenyl donors. Do not catalyze the decardoxylation of homogentisate uncoupled from prenylation. From Arabidopsis thaliana (Mouse-ear cress).
    582..665     +  CDS            HST (fragment): HSTC_ARATH - Also known as HPT2, VTE2-2. Experimental evidence at protein level: Swiss-Prot protein existence level 1. Involved in the synthesis of plastoquinone-9. Can use both homogentisic acid and 2,5-dihydroxyphenylacetic acid gamma-lactone as prenyl acceptors, and solanesyl diphosphate > farnesyl diphosphate > geranylgeranyl diphosphate >> phytyl diphosphate as prenyl donors. Do not catalyze the decardoxylation of homogentisate uncoupled from prenylation. From Arabidopsis thaliana (Mouse-ear cress).
    931..1005    +  CDS            HST (fragment): HSTC_ARATH - Also known as HPT2, VTE2-2. Experimental evidence at protein level: Swiss-Prot protein existence level 1. Involved in the synthesis of plastoquinone-9. Can use both homogentisic acid and 2,5-dihydroxyphenylacetic acid gamma-lactone as prenyl acceptors, and solanesyl diphosphate > farnesyl diphosphate > geranylgeranyl diphosphate >> phytyl diphosphate as prenyl donors. Do not catalyze the decardoxylation of homogentisate uncoupled from prenylation. From Arabidopsis thaliana (Mouse-ear cress).
   1695..1856    +  CDS            RECA (fragment): RECAC_ARATH - Experimental evidence at transcript level: Swiss-Prot protein existence level 2. Involved in recombination ability and DNA strand transfer activity. From Arabidopsis thaliana (Mouse-ear cress).
   1857..1922    +  CDS            3xFLAG: three tandem FLAG® epitope tags, followed by an enterokinase cleavage site
   1929..2435    +  CDS            avrBs3 (fragment): AVRB3_XANEU - Experimental evidence at protein level: Swiss-Prot protein existence level 1. Avirulence protein. Acts as a transcription factor in C.annuum plants. In susceptible plants lacking the Bs3 resistance gene induces expression of a number of genes, including genes homologous to a family of auxin-induced genes, alpha-expansin genes, pectate lyase, anthocyanidin glucoside rhamnosyl transferase and at least one transcription factor, UPA20. Their expression leads to plant hypertrophy in mesophyll cells, probably mainly mediated by UPA20 (PubMed:17962565). In resistant plants induces the h
   4230..4349    +  CDS            avrBs3 (fragment): AVRB3_XANEU - Experimental evidence at protein level: Swiss-Prot protein existence level 1. Avirulence protein. Acts as a transcription factor in C.annuum plants. In susceptible plants lacking the Bs3 resistance gene induces expression of a number of genes, including genes homologous to a family of auxin-induced genes, alpha-expansin genes, pectate lyase, anthocyanidin glucoside rhamnosyl transferase and at least one transcription factor, UPA20. Their expression leads to plant hypertrophy in mesophyll cells, probably mainly mediated by UPA20 (PubMed:17962565). In resistant plants induces the h
   4362..4688    +  CDS            dddA (fragment): DDDA_BURC1 - Experimental evidence at protein level: Swiss-Prot protein existence level 1. Toxic component of a toxin-immunity protein module, which functions as a cellular contact-dependent growth inhibition (CDI) system. CDI modules allow bacteria to communicate with and inhibit the growth of closely related neighboring bacteria in a contact-dependent fashion. Bacteria that have this module inhibit or kill bacteria without it, giving them a growth advantage. Probably specifically inhibited by cognate immunity protein DddI (Probable). The C-terminal 163 residue fragment has double-stranded DN
   4776..4935    +  polyA_signal   CaMV poly(A) signal (fragment): cauliflower mosaic virus polyadenylation signal
   5023..5047    +  misc_feature   RB T-DNA repeat: right border repeat from nopaline C58 T-DNA
   5417..5818    +  CDS            Y4CG_SINFN (fragment): Protein inferred from homology: Swiss-Prot protein existence level 3. From Sinorhizobium fredii (strain NBRC 101917 / NGR234).
   6378..7007    +  CDS            pVS1 StaA: stability protein from the Pseudomonas plasmid pVS1 (Heeb et al., 2000)
   7436..8509    +  CDS            pVS1 RepA: replication protein from the Pseudomonas plasmid pVS1 (Heeb et al., 2000)
   8575..8769    +  rep_origin     pVS1 oriV: origin of replication for the Pseudomonas plasmid pVS1 (Heeb et al., 2000)
   8972..9011    +  CDS            rop (fragment): Rop protein, which maintains plasmids at low copy number; rop
   9113..9253    +  misc_feature   bom: basis of mobility region from pBR322
   9439..10027   -  rep_origin     ori: high-copy-number ColE1/pMB1/pBR322/pUC origin of replication
  10273..11060   -  CDS            SmR (fragment): aminoglycoside adenylyltransferase (Murphy, 1985); aadA; confers resistance to spectinomycin and streptomycin
  11071..11127   -  CDS            GmR (fragment): gentamycin acetyltransferase; aacC1; confers resistance to gentamycin
  11303..11326   -  promoter       Pc promoter (fragment): intI1 (promoter lies within the coding sequence); class 1 integron promoter
  11585..11609   +  misc_feature   LB T-DNA repeat: left border repeat from nopaline C58 T-DNA
  11702..11954   -  terminator     NOS terminator: nopaline synthase terminator and poly(A) signal
  11977..12525   -  CDS            bar: PAT_STRHY - Experimental evidence at protein level: Swiss-Prot protein existence level 1. Inactivates phosphinothricin (PPT) by transfer of an acetyl group from acetyl CoA. Can also acetylate demethylphosphinothricin but not PTT or glutamate. This enzyme is an effector of phosphinothricin tripeptide (PTT or bialaphos) resistance. From Streptomyces hygroscopicus. Introduced by genetic manipulation and expressed in glufosinate-tolerant maize by Dekalb Genetics.
  12567..12746   -  promoter       NOS promoter: nopaline synthase promoter
