[The description below was written by a language model from this plasmid's Addgene catalogue record and pLannotate feature annotations shown in this document.]
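Description:
AatII-pRPS5A-PTP-3Xflag-16S rRNA Right_G1397N is a plant binary (T-DNA) expression vector built on the pBAtC backbone that encodes the "right" half of a TALE-guided, DddA-based editor aimed at the chloroplast 16S rRNA gene. It was deposited with work on targeted base editing of chloroplast DNA in plants. The backbone carries a ColE1/pMB1-type origin with a bom site for propagation in E. coli and the pVS1 oriV, RepA and StaA functions for stable maintenance in Agrobacterium. An aadA gene provides spectinomycin selection in bacteria. Nopaline-type left and right border repeats define the transferred region. This region also contains a bar (phosphinothricin acetyltransferase) gene under the NOS promoter and terminator, so transformed plants can be selected with Basta.

The catalogue lists RPS5A as the promoter. The annotation software does not label it as such, but the region upstream of the coding sequence shows fragment matches to the Arabidopsis HST gene, which may simply reflect adjacent genomic sequence carried along with the promoter. The open reading frame begins with a fragment of the Arabidopsis chloroplast RecA protein, which probably supplies the plastid transit peptide (the "PTP" in the name) that directs the protein into chloroplasts. Next come a 3xFLAG epitope and a TALE DNA-binding domain, annotated as AvrBs3-derived N- and C-terminal segments flanking an unannotated stretch that is presumably the custom repeat array. The frame ends with a fragment of the Burkholderia DddA double-stranded DNA deaminase toxin, followed by a CaMV poly(A) signal. "G1397N" indicates the N-terminal half of DddAtox split at residue G1397. This half is inactive alone and is meant to pair with a complementary left-arm construct that reconstitutes the deaminase at the target site. No adenine deaminase component is annotated in the feature table or stated in the record.
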