Addgene plasmid #189644: AatII-pRPS5A-PTP-3Xflag-16S rRNA Right_G1397N
Purpose: 16S rRNA Right_G1397N
Depositing lab: Jin-Soo Kim. Depositing organization: Institute for Basic Science. Publication: Targeted A-to-G base editing of chloroplast DNA in plants. Mok YG, Hong S, Bae SJ, Cho SI, Kim JS. Nat Plants. 2022 Dec 1. doi: 10.1038/s41477-022-01279-8. PubMed 36456803.
Backbone
  Vector backbone: pBAtC
  Vector type: Plant Expression, TALEN
  Selectable markers: Basta
Growth in bacteria
  Bacterial resistance: Spectinomycin, 50 μg/mL
  Growth temperature: 37°C
  Growth strain: DH5alpha
  Copy number: Unknown
Gene/Insert
  Gene/Insert name: TALE and DddAtox
  Species: A. thaliana (mustard weed)
  Promoter: RPS5A
  Cloning method: Gibson Cloning
  Sequencing primers: 5′ CTCACCACAGCCATGGATTCACAGCTAGTCTTGTCTC
Terms and licenses: Academic/Nonprofit Terms; Industry Terms: Not Available to Industry
How to cite: AatII-pRPS5A-PTP-3Xflag-16S rRNA Right_G1397N was a gift from Jin-Soo Kim (Addgene plasmid # 189644 ; http://n2t.net/addgene:189644 ; RRID:Addgene_189644)
